>Addgene plasmid #186103 | pIG-705pUC19-tNGFR-P2A-STAT5b | addgene full sequence | sequence record 367804 | Addgene NGS Result
TTCCGCCTGACCTTCGAGCTCGGTACCCGGGGAAAAATACAAAAATTAACCAAGCATGGTAGTGTGCCCC
TGTAATCCCAGCTACTCAGGAGGCTGAGACAGGAGAATCATTTGAACCGGGGAGGCGGAGGTTGTAGTGA
GCCAAGATTGTGCCACTGCACTCCAGCTTGGGTGGCAGAGCGAGACTGTCTCAACGAAGTAAGAATAAGA
ATACATAATAGAATAACAACATTTACCTTGGTAACTAAGTGAATATTTACTCTGGTGGATGTAAGGGGAA
AATAAAGAAAAAACGCCCAAAGCACTGATTGTTTGTTCATCAGAATGGAAGCCATGGGTGCTGGTGCAAC
GGGGAGGGCTATGGATGGACCAAGGCTCCTTCTTCTTTTGCTCTTGGGCGTTAGTCTGGGTGGAGCTAAA
GAGGCATGCCCCACCGGACTTTACACACATTCCGGTGAGTGTTGCAAGGCCTGCAACCTGGGAGAAGGCG
TCGCTCAACCCTGCGGGGCGAATCAAACCGTATGCGAACCTTGCCTCGATTCTGTTACATTCTCCGATGT
CGTCTCTGCGACGGAACCCTGCAAGCCATGCACGGAATGTGTCGGGTTGCAAAGTATGTCAGCTCCTTGC
GTTGAAGCAGACGATGCGGTGTGTAGATGTGCCTATGGGTATTATCAAGACGAAACGACGGGACGGTGTG
AAGCATGTCGAGTATGCGAGGCGGGCAGTGGCCTCGTCTTCTCTTGTCAGGACAAGCAAAACACTGTCTG
TGAAGAATGCCCTGATGGGACTTATAGTGATGAGGCGAATCACGTCGATCCATGTCTTCCCTGTACTGTC
TGTGAAGACACTGAGAGACAATTGCGAGAGTGTACGCGATGGGCCGACGCAGAGTGCGAGGAGATCCCAG
GTCGATGGATAACCAGGTCAACCCCTCCTGAGGGATCTGATAGTACCGCGCCCTCCACCCAAGAACCCGA
AGCTCCACCTGAGCAAGACCTCATAGCGTCCACAGTAGCAGGAGTTGTCACAACCGTCATGGGAAGTTCA
CAACCAGTAGTTACCAGGGGTACCACGGATAACCTCATTCCGGTGTACTGCAGCATTCTCGCCGCTGTGG
TTGTCGGACTTGTTGCATACATTGCCTTCAAACGCTGGAATAGCCGCGCCAAGCGCTCGGGTTCGGGTGC
CACCAACTTCAGCCTGCTGAAGCAGGCCGGCGACGTGGAGGAGAACCCCGGCCCCGCTGTGTGGATACAA
GCTCAACAACTGCAGGGAGAAGCCCTTCATCAGATGCAAGCGTTATATGGCCAGCATTTTCCCATTGAGG
TGCGGCATTATTTATCCCAGTGGATTGAAAGCCAAGCATGGTAGGTGAACAAGGATGTTTGCATCATATT
TTGTGAAACACAAGAATATTGGAGTTTGTTTAGAAAGATGTCATGATGGCAACTTTCAAAGTTGTATTTT
GAAACATTGTTAAATGTGATCCATAAACAGGTATTGAAAATGTTTCTTCTTTTTATAGGTGAAAGGTATT
TAAGCTCCTCTAGAGTCGACCTGCAGAGGCTAGGTGGAGGCTCAGTGATGATAAGTCTGCGATGGTGGAT
GCATGTGTCATGGTCATAGCTGTTTCCTGTGTGAAATTGTTATCCGCTCAGAGGGCACAATCCTATTCCG
CGCTATCCGACAATCTCCAAGACATTAGGTGGAGTTCAGTTCGGCGTATGGCATATGTCGCTGGAAAGAA
CATGTGAGCAAAAGGCCAGCAAAAGGCCAGGAACCGTAAAAAGGCCGCGTTGCTGGCGTTTTTCCATAGG
CTCCGCCCCCCTGACGAGCATCACAAAAATCGACGCTCAAGTCAGAGGTGGCGAAACCCGACAGGACTAT
AAAGATACCAGGCGTTTCCCCCTGGAAGCTCCCTCGTGCGCTCTCCTGTTCCGACCCTGCCGCTTACCGG
ATACCTGTCCGCCTTTCTCCCTTCGGGAAGCGTGGCGCTTTCTCATAGCTCACGCTGTAGGTATCTCAGT
TCGGTGTAGGTCGTTCGCTCCAAGCTGGGCTGTGTGCACGAACCCCCCGTTCAGCCCGACCGCTGCGCCT
TATCCGGTAACTATCGTCTTGAGTCCAACCCGGTAAGACACGACTTATCGCCACTGGCAGCAGCCACTGG
TAACAGGATTAGCAGAGCGAGGTATGTAGGCGGTGCTACAGAGTTCTTGAAGTGGTGGCCTAACTACGGC
TACACTAGAAGAACAGTATTTGGTATCTGCGCTCTGCTGAAGCCAGTTACCTTCGGAAAAAGAGTTGGTA
GCTCTTGATCCGGCAAACAAACCACCGCTGGTAGCGGTGGTTTTTTTGTTTGCAAGCAGCAGATTACGCG
CAGAAAAAAAGGATCTCAAGAAGATCCTTTGATCTTTTCTACGGGGTCTGACGCTCTATTCAACAAAGCC
GCCGTCCCGTCAAGTCAGCGTAAATGGGTAGGGGGCTTCAAATCGTCCTCGTGATACCAATTCGGAGCCT
GCTTTTTTGTACAAACTTGTTGATAATGGCAATTCAAGGATCTTCACCTAGATCCTTTTAAATTAAAAAT
GAAGTTTTAAATCAATCTAAAGTATATATGAGTAAACTTGGTCTGACAGTTACCAATGCTTAATCAGTGA
GGCACCTATCTCAGCGATCTGTCTATTTCGTTCATCCATAGTTGCCTGACTCCCCGTCGTGTAGATAACT
ACGATACGGGAGGGCTTACCATCTGGCCCCAGTGCTGCAATGATACCGCGAGAGCCACGCTCACCGGCTC
CAGATTTATCAGCAATAAACCAGCCAGCCGGAAGGGCCGAGCGCAGAAGTGGTCCTGCAACTTTATCCGC
CTCCATCCAGTCTATTAATTGTTGCCGGGAAGCTAGAGTAAGTAGTTCGCCAGTTAATAGTTTGCGCAAC
GTTGTTGCCATTGCTACAGGCATCGTGGTGTCACGCTCGTCGTTTGGTATGGCTTCATTCAGCTCCGGTT
CCCAACGATCAAGGCGAGTTACATGATCCCCCATGTTGTGCAAAAAAGCGGTTAGCTCCTTCGGTCCTCC
GATCGTTGTCAGAAGTAAGTTGGCCGCAGTGTTATCACTCATGGTTATGGCAGCACTGCATAATTCTCTT
ACTGTCATGCCATCCGTAAGATGCTTTTCTGTGACTGGTGAGTACTCAACCAAGTCATTCTGAGAATAGT
GTATGCGGCGACCGAGTTGCTCTTGCCCGGCGTCAATACGGGATAATACCGCGCCACATAGCAGAACTTT
AAAAGTGCTCATCATTGGAAAACGTTCTTCGGGGCGAAAACTCTCAAGGATCTTACCGCTGTTGAGATCC
AGTTCGATGTAACCCACTCGTGCACCCAACTGATCTTCAGCATCTTTTACTTTCACCAGCGTTTCTGGGT
GAGCAAAAACAGGAAGGCAAAATGCCGCAAAAAAGGGAATAAGGGCGACACGGAAATGTTGAATACTCAT
ACTCTTCCTTTTTCAATATTATTGAAGCATTTATCAGGGTTATTGTCTCATGAGCGGATACATATTTGAA
TGTATTTAGAAAAATAAACAAATAGGGGTTCCGCGCACATTTCCCCGAAAAGTGCCAGATACCTGAAACA
AAACCCATCGTACGGCCAAGGAAGTCTCCAATAACTGTGATCCACCACAAGCGCCAGGGTTTTCCCAGTC
ACGACGTTGTAAAACGACGGCCAGTCATGCATAATCCGCACGCATCTGGAATAAGGAAGTGCCA
Features (pLannotate 1.2.2; 9 found; start..end, strand, type, name):
     13..33      +  misc_feature   MCS (fragment): pUC18/19 multiple cloning site
     35..187     -  CDS            C9orf85 (fragment): CI085_HUMAN - Experimental evidence at protein level: Swiss-Prot protein existence level 1. From Homo sapiens (Human).
    334..1290    +  CDS            NGFR (fragment): TNR16_HUMAN - Also known as TNFRSF16. Experimental evidence at protein level: Swiss-Prot protein existence level 1. Low affinity receptor which can bind to NGF, BDNF, NTF3, and NTF4. Forms a heterodimeric receptor with SORCS2 that binds the precursor forms of NGF, BDNF and NTF3 with high affinity, and has much lower affinity for mature NGF and BDNF (PubMed:24908487). Plays an important role in differentiation and survival of specific neuronal populations during development (By similarity). Can mediate cell survival as well as cell death of neural cells. Plays a role in the inactivation of RHOA
   1546..1566    +  misc_feature   MCS (fragment): pUC18/19 multiple cloning site
   1811..2399    -  rep_origin     ori: high-copy-number ColE1/pMB1/pBR322/pUC origin of replication
   2516..2540    -  protein_bind   attB1: mutant version of attB; recombination site for the Gateway® BP reaction BP Clonase™
   2640..3500    -  CDS            AmpR: β-lactamase; bla; confers resistance to ampicillin, carbenicillin, and related antibiotics
   3501..3605    -  promoter       AmpR promoter: bla
   3692..3735    -  CDS            lacZα (fragment): LacZα fragment of β-galactosidase; lacZ fragment
