[The description below was written by a language model from this plasmid's Addgene catalogue record and pLannotate feature annotations shown in this document.]
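Description:
pIG-705pUC19-tNGFR-P2A-STAT5b is a small (about 3.8 kb) pUC19-based plasmid catalogued as a CRISPR vector. It serves as a homology-directed repair donor for knocking a truncated NGFR (tNGFR) marker into the human STAT5B gene. It carries no mammalian expression machinery of its own. It is propagated in E. coli from the high-copy ColE1/pUC origin and selected through the β-lactamase (AmpR) gene driven by its native bla promoter. Remnants of the pUC19 multiple cloning site flank the insert on both sides, and a short lacZα fragment is left over from the backbone. A short hit annotated as a mutant attB1 site lies between the origin and AmpR and appears incidental to the design.

The insert of roughly 1.5 kb sits between the two MCS fragments. Its main annotated element is a partial NGFR coding sequence, consistent with the truncated low-affinity nerve growth factor receptor commonly used as a signalling-impaired cell-surface marker for antibody-based detection or enrichment of edited cells. The plasmid name indicates that a P2A self-cleaving peptide links tNGFR to STAT5B, so that in-frame integration would place the marker and STAT5B on one endogenous transcript as separate proteins. Neither the P2A nor the STAT5B sequences are annotated in the feature table. The unannotated stretches on either side of NGFR presumably provide the STAT5B homology arms, and the short reverse-strand "C9orf85" fragment called in the upstream flank is probably a spurious similarity match. No promoter is annotated for the insert, consistent with expression depending on the targeted locus. The record does not give the guide RNA or the exact integration site. The associated work concerns high-yield knock-in in primary cells using repair templates.
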