Addgene plasmid #186103: pIG-705pUC19-tNGFR-P2A-STAT5b
Purpose: Knockin of truncated NGFR to target gene
Depositing lab: Alexander Marson. Publication: High-yield genome engineering in primary cells using a hybrid ssDNA repair template and small-molecule cocktails. Shy BR, Vykunta VS, Ha A, Talbot A, Roth TL, Nguyen DN, Pfeifer WG, Chen YY, Blaeschke F, Shifrut E, Vedova S, Mamedov MR, Chung JJ, Li H, Yu R, Wu D, Wolf J, Martin TG, Castro CE, Ye L, Esensten JH, Eyquem J, Marson A. Nat Biotechnol. 2022 Aug 25:10.1038/s41587-022-01418-8. doi: 10.1038/s41587-022-01418-8. PubMed 36008610.
Backbone
  Vector backbone: PUC19
  Vector type: CRISPR
Growth in bacteria
  Bacterial resistance: Ampicillin, 100 μg/mL
  Growth temperature: 37°C
  Growth strain: DH5alpha
  Copy number: High Copy
Gene/Insert
  Gene/Insert name: STAT5B
  Species: H. sapiens (human)
  Mutation: WT with tNGFR sequence
  Entrez Gene: STAT5B (a.k.a. GHISID2, STAT5)
  Cloning method: Unknown
Terms and licenses: Academic/Nonprofit Terms; Industry Terms: Not Available to Industry
Depositor comments: Please visit https://www.biorxiv.org/content/10.1101/2021.09.02.458799v1 for bioRxiv preprint.
How to cite: pIG-705pUC19-tNGFR-P2A-STAT5b was a gift from Alexander Marson (Addgene plasmid # 186103 ; http://n2t.net/addgene:186103 ; RRID:Addgene_186103)
